>Addgene plasmid #131241 | pCMV6-AN-DDK_3KA + S580A POLI | addgene full sequence | sequence record 267654 | Addgene NGS Result
AACAAAATATTAACGCTTACAATTTCCATTCGCCATTCAGGCTGCGCAACTGTTGGGAAGGGCGATCGGT
GCGGGCCTCTTCGCTATTACGCCAGCTGGCGAAAGGGGGATGTGCTGCAAGGCGATTAAGTTGGGTAACG
CCAGGGTTTTCCCAGTCACGACGTTGTAAAACGACGGCCAGTGCCAAGCTGATCTATACATTGAATCAAT
ATTGGCAATTAGCCATATTAGTCATTGGTTATATAGCATAAATCAATATTGGCTATTGGCCATTGCATAC
GTTGTATCTATATCATAATATGTACATTTATATTGGCTCATGTCCAATATGACCGCCATGTTGACATTGA
TTATTGACTAGTTATTAATAGTAATCAATTACGGGGTCATTAGTTCATAGCCCATATATGGAGTTCCGCG
TTACATAACTTACGGTAAATGGCCCGCCTGGCTGACCGCCCAACGACCCCCGCCCATTGACGTCAATAAT
GACGTATGTTCCCATAGTAACGCCAATAGGGACTTTCCATTGACGTCAATGGGTGGAGTATTTACGGTAA
ACTGCCCACTTGGCAGTACATCAAGTGTATCATATGCCAAGTCCGCCCCCTATTGACGTCAATGACGGTA
AATGGCCCGCCTGGCATTATGCCCAGTACATGACCTTACGGGACTTTCCTACTTGGCAGTACATCTACGT
ATTAGTCATCGCTATTACCATGGTGATGCGGTTTTGGCAGTACACCAATGGGCGTGGATAGCGGTTTGAC
TCACGGGGATTTCCAAGTCTCCACCCCATTGACGTCAATGGGAGTTTGTTTTGGCACCAAAATCAACGGG
ACTTTCCAAAATGTCGTAATAACCCCGCCCCGTTGACGCAAATGGGCGGTAGGCGTGTACGGTGGGAGGT
CTATATAAGCAGAGCTCGTTTAGTGAACCGTCAGAATTTTGTAATACGACTCACTATAGGGCGGCCGGGA
ATTCGTCGACTGGATCCGGTACCGAGGAGATCTGCCACCATGGATTACAAGGATGACGACGATAAGGCGA
TCGCCGATATCCATATGGAGCTGGCCGACGTGGGAGCCGCTGCCAGCTCCCAGGGGGTGCACGATCAGGT
GCTGCCAACTCCCAACGCTTCTAGTAGAGTGATCGTGCATGTGGACCTGGATTGCTTTTACGCCCAGGTG
GAGATGATTAGCAATCCTGAACTGAAGGACAAACCACTGGGCGTGCAGCAGAAATACCTGGTGGTGACAT
GCAACTATGAAGCTCGCAAGCTGGGGGTGAAGAAACTGATGAATGTGCGGGACGCCAAGGAGAAATGTCC
CCAGCTGGTGCTGGTGAACGGGGAGGATCTGACCCGGTACAGAGAAATGTCTTATAAGGTGACAGAGCTG
CTGGAGGAGTTCAGTCCTGTGGTGGAGCGCCTGGGCTTCGACGAAAATTTTGTGGATCTGACAGAGATGG
TGGAAAAGCGGCTGCAGCAGCTGCAGTCTGACGAGCTGAGTGCCGTGACTGTGAGTGGACACGTGTACAA
CAATCAGTCAATTAACCTGCTGGATGTGCTGCATATCAGACTGCTGGTGGGCAGCCAGATTGCTGCCGAG
ATGAGGGAAGCTATGTATAACCAGCTGGGACTGACCGGATGTGCTGGAGTGGCCTCAAATAAGCTGCTGG
CCAAACTGGTCAGCGGCGTGTTTAAACCCAACCAGCAGACAGTGCTGCTGCCTGAGTCTTGCCAGCACCT
GATCCATAGTCTGAATCACATCAAGGAAATTCCCGGCATCGGGTACAAGACTGCTAAATGTCTGGAGGCC
CTGGGAATCAACAGCGTGCGCGACCTGCAGACCTTTTCCCCTAAGATTCTGGAGAAAGAACTGGGCATTT
CCGTGGCCCAGAGAATCCAGAAGCTGTCTTTCGGAGAGGACAATTCCCCAGTGATCCTGTCTGGCCCCCC
TCAGAGCTTCTCCGAGGAAGATAGCTTTAAGAAATGCTCAAGCGAGGTGGAAGCTAAGAACAAAATTGAG
GAACTGCTGGCCTCCCTGCTGAATAGGGTGTGTCAGGATGGGCGCAAACCTCACACCGTGCGGCTGATCA
TTCGGAGATACTCCTCTGAGAAGCACTATGGAAGGGAATCACGCCAGTGCCCTATTCCAAGCCATGTGAT
CCAGAAGCTGGGAACAGGCAACTATGACGTGATGACTCCTATGGTGGACATCCTGATGAAACTGTTCCGC
AACATGGTGAATGTGAAGATGCCTTTCCATCTGACCCTGCTGTCTGTGTGCTTTTGTAACCTGAAAGCTC
TGAATACAGCCAAGAAAGGGCTGATTGACTACTATCTGATGCCATCTCTGAGTACCACATCACGGAGCGG
CGCCCACTCCTTCGCCATGGCCGACACTCACATGGAAGACTTTCCTAAGGATAAAGAGACCAATAGAGAT
TTCCTGCCAAGTGGCAGGATCGAGTCAACCCGGACAAGAGAATCTCCCCTGGACACTACCAACTTCAGTA
AGGAGAAGGATATTAACGAATTTCCACTGTGCAGCCTGCCTGAGGGAGTGGACCAGGAAGTGTTTAAGCA
GCTGCCTGTGGATATTCAGGAGGAAATCCTGAGTGGGAAGTCAAGAGAGAAATTCCAGGGGAAGGGCAGC
GTGTCTTGTCCACTGCACGCTTCCAGGGGCGTGCTGAGCTTCTTTTCCAAGAAACAGATGCAGGACATCC
CCATTAACCCTAGAGATCATCTGAGTTCAAGCAAACAGGTGTCCTCTGTGTCCCCATGTGAGCCCGGCAC
CGCCGGGTTTAACAGCTCGAGCTCCTCTTACATGAGTTCACAGAAGGACTATTCCTACTATCTGGACAAT
CGGCTGAAAGATGAAAGAATCTCTCAGGGACCTAAGGAGCCACAGGGCTTCCACTTTACAAACAGCAATC
CAGCTGTGTCAGCCTTCCATAGCTTTCCCAACCTGCAGAGCGAGCAGCTGTTCTCCAGAAATCACACAAC
TGACAGTCATAAACAGACTGTGGCCACCGATTCACACGAAGGCCTGACAGAGAATAGGGAACCAGACAGC
GTGGATGAGAAGATTACTTTCCCATCCGACATCGATCCCCAGGTGTTTTACGAGCTGCCCGAAGCTGTGC
AGAAAGAGCTGCTGGCCGAATGGAAGAGGACCGGGTCCGATTTCCACATCGGACATAAGTAAGGATCCAA
GCTTCTCGAGACGCGTTAAGCGGCCGCACTCGAGGTTTAAACGGCCGGCCGCGGTCATAGCTGTTTCCTG
AACAGATCCCGGGTGGCATCCCTGTGACCCCTCCCCAGTGCCTCTCCTGGCCCTGGAAGTTGCCACTCCA
GTGCCCACCAGCCTTGTCCTAATAAAATTAAGTTGCATCATTTTGTCTGACTAGGTGTCCTTCTATAATA
TTATGGGGTGGAGGGGGGTGGTATGGAGCAAGGGGCAAGTTGGGAAGACAACCTGTAGGGCCTGCGGGGT
CTATTGGGAACCAAGCTGGAGTGCAGTGGCACAATCTTGGCTCACTGCAATCTCCGCCTCCTGGGTTCAA
GCGATTCTCCTGCCTCAGCCTCCCGAGTTGTTGGGATTCCAGGCATGCATGACCAGGCTCAGCTAATTTT
TGTTTTTTTGGTAGAGACGGGGTTTCACCATATTGGCCAGGCTGGTCTCCAACTCCTAATCTCAGGTGAT
CTACCCACCTTGGCCTCCCAAATTGCTGGGATTACAGGCGTGAACCACTGCTCCCTTCCCTGTCCTTCTG
ATTTTAAAATAACTATACCAGCAGGAGGACGTCCAGACACAGCATAGGCTACCTGGCCATGCCCAACCGG
TGGGACATTTGAGTTGCTTGCTTGGCACTGTCCTCTCATGCGTTGGGTCCACTCAGTAGATGCCTGTTGA
ATTGGGTACGCGGCCAGCTTGGCTGTGGAATGTGTGTCAGTTAGGGTGTGGAAAGTCCCCAGGCTCCCCA
GCAGGCAGAAGTATGCAAAGCATGCATCTCAATTAGTCAGCAACCAGGTGTGGAAAGTCCCCAGGCTCCC
CAGCAGGCAGAAGTATGCAAAGCATGCATCTCAATTAGTCAGCAACCATAGTCCCGCCCCTAACTCCGCC
CATCCCGCCCCTAACTCCGCCCAGTTCCGCCCATTCTCCGCCCCATGGCTGACTAATTTTTTTTATTTAT
GCAGAGGCCGAGGCCGCCTCGGCCTCTGAGCTATTCCAGAAGTAGTGAGGAGGCTTTTTTGGAGGCCTAG
GCTTTTGCAAAAAGCTCCCGGGAGCTTGTATATCCATTTTCGGATCTGATCAAGAGACAGGATGAGGATC
GTTTCGCATGATTGAACAAGATGGATTGCACGCAGGTTCTCCGGCCGCTTGGGTGGAGAGGCTATTCGGC
TATGACTGGGCACAACAGACAATCGGCTGCTCTGATGCCGCCGTGTTCCGGCTGTCAGCGCAGGGGCGCC
CGGTTCTTTTTGTCAAGACCGACCTGTCCGGTGCCCTGAATGAACTGCAGGACGAGGCAGCGCGGCTATC
GTGGCTGGCCACGACGGGCGTTCCTTGCGCAGCTGTGCTCGACGTTGTCACTGAAGCGGGAAGGGACTGG
CTGCTATTGGGCGAAGTGCCGGGGCAGGATCTCCTGTCATCTCACCTTGCTCCTGCCGAGAAAGTATCCA
TCATGGCTGATGCAATGCGGCGGCTGCATACGCTTGATCCGGCTACCTGCCCATTCGACCACCAAGCGAA
ACATCGCATCGAGCGAGCACGTACTCGGATGGAAGCCGGTCTTGTCGATCAGGATGATCTGGACGAAGAG
CATCAGGGGCTCGCGCCAGCCGAACTGTTCGCCAGGCTCAAGGCGCGCATGCCCGACGGCGAGGATCTCG
TCGTGACCCATGGCGATGCCTGCTTGCCGAATATCATGGTGGAAAATGGCCGCTTTTCTGGATTCATCGA
CTGTGGCCGGCTGGGTGTGGCCGACCGCTATCAGGACATAGCGTTGGCTACCCGTGATATTGCTGAAGAG
CTTGGCGGCGAATGGGCTGACCGCTTCCTCGTGCTTTACGGTATCGCCGCTCCCGATTCGCAGCGCATCG
CCTTCTATCGCCTTCTTGACGAGTTCTTCTGAGCGGGACTCTGGGGTTCGAAATGACCGACCAAGCGACG
CCCAACCTGCCATCACGAGATTTCGATTCCACCGCCGCCTTCTATGAAAGGTTGGGCTTCGGAATCGTTT
TCCGGGACGCCGGCTGGATGATCCTCCAGCGCGGGGATCTCATGCTGGAGTTCTTCGCCCACCCCAACTT
GTTTATTGCAGCTTATAATGGTTACAAATAAAGCAATAGCATCACAAATTTCACAAATAAAGCATTTTTT
TCACTGCATTCTAGTTGTGGTTTGTCCAAACTCATCAATGTATCTTATCATGTCTGTATACCGTCGACCT
CTAGCTAGAGCTTGGCGTAATCATGGTCATAGCTGTTTCCTGTGTGAAATTGTTATCCGCTCACAATTCC
ACACAACATACGAGCCGGAAGCATAAAGTGTAAAGCCTGGGGTGCCTAATGAGTGAGCTAACTCACATTA
ATTGCGTTGCGCTCACTGCCCGCTTTCCAGTCGGGAAACCTGTCGTGCCAGCTGCATTAATGAATCGGCC
AACGCGCGGGGAGAGGCGGTTTGCGTATTGGGCGCTCTTCCGCTTCCTCGCTCACTGACTCGCTGCGCTC
GGTCGTTCGGCTGCGGCGAGCGGTATCAGCTCACTCAAAGGCGGTAATACGGTTATCCACAGAATCAGGG
GATAACGCAGGAAAGAACATGTGAGCAAAAGGCCAGCAAAAGGCCAGGAACCGTAAAAAGGCCGCGTTGC
TGGCGTTTTTCCATAGGCTCCGCCCCCCTGACGAGCATCACAAAAATCGACGCTCAAGTCAGAGGTGGCG
AAACCCGACAGGACTATAAAGATACCAGGCGTTTCCCCCTGGAAGCTCCCTCGTGCGCTCTCCTGTTCCG
ACCCTGCCGCTTACCGGATACCTGTCCGCCTTTCTCCCTTCGGGAAGCGTGGCGCTTTCTCATAGCTCAC
GCTGTAGGTATCTCAGTTCGGTGTAGGTCGTTCGCTCCAAGCTGGGCTGTGTGCACGAACCCCCCGTTCA
GCCCGACCGCTGCGCCTTATCCGGTAACTATCGTCTTGAGTCCAACCCGGTAAGACACGACTTATCGCCA
CTGGCAGCAGCCACTGGTAACAGGATTAGCAGAGCGAGGTATGTAGGCGGTGCTACAGAGTTCTTGAAGT
GGTGGCCTAACTACGGCTACACTAGAAGAACAGTATTTGGTATCTGCGCTCTGCTGAAGCCAGTTACCTT
CGGAAAAAGAGTTGGTAGCTCTTGATCCGGCAAACAAACCACCGCTGGTAGCGGTGGTTTTTTTGTTTGC
AAGCAGCAGATTACGCGCAGAAAAAAAGGATCTCAAGAAGATCCTTTGATCTTTTCTACGGGGTCTGACG
CTCAGTGGAACGAAAACTCACGTTAAGGGATTTTGGTCATGAGATTATCAAAAAGGATCTTCACCTAGAT
CCTTTTAAATTAAAAATGAAGTTTTAAATCAATCTAAAGTATATATGAGTAAACTTGGTCTGACAGTTAC
CAATGCTTAATCAGTGAGGCACCTATCTCAGCGATCTGTCTATTTCGTTCATCCATAGTTGCCTGACTCC
CCGTCGTGTAGATAACTACGATACGGGAGGGCTTACCATCTGGCCCCAGTGCTGCAATGATACCGCGAGA
CCCACGCTCACCGGCTCCAGATTTATCAGCAATAAACCAGCCAGCCGGAAGGGCCGAGCGCAGAAGTGGT
CCTGCAACTTTATCCGCCTCCATCCAGTCTATTAATTGTTGCCGGGAAGCTAGAGTAAGTAGTTCGCCAG
TTAATAGTTTGCGCAACGTTGTTGCCATTGCTACAGGCATCGTGGTGTCACGCTCGTCGTTTGGTATGGC
TTCATTCAGCTCCGGTTCCCAACGATCAAGGCGAGTTACATGATCCCCCATGTTGTGCAAAAAAGCGGTT
AGCTCCTTCGGTCCTCCGATCGTTGTCAGAAGTAAGTTGGCCGCAGTGTTATCACTCATGGTTATGGCAG
CACTGCATAATTCTCTTACTGTCATGCCATCCGTAAGATGCTTTTCTGTGACTGGTGAGTACTCAACCAA
GTCATTCTGAGAATAGTGTATGCGGCGACCGAGTTGCTCTTGCCCGGCGTCAATACGGGATAATACCGCG
CCACATAGCAGAACTTTAAAAGTGCTCATCATTGGAAAACGTTCTTCGGGGCGAAAACTCTCAAGGATCT
TACCGCTGTTGAGATCCAGTTCGATGTAACCCACTCGTGCACCCAACTGATCTTCAGCATCTTTTACTTT
CACCAGCGTTTCTGGGTGAGCAAAAACAGGAAGGCAAAATGCCGCAAAAAAGGGAATAAGGGCGACACGG
AAATGTTGAATACTCATACTCTTCCTTTTTCAATATTATTGAAGCATTTATCAGGGTTATTGTCTCATGA
GCGGATACATATTTGAATGTATTTAGAAAAATAAACAAATAGGGGTTCCGCGCACATTTCCCCGAAAAGT
GCCACCTG
[124 nt withheld, positions 7639-7762]
C
[91 nt withheld, positions 7764-7854]
A
[49 nt withheld, positions 7856-7904]
CCTTTGACGTTGGAGTCCACGTTCTTT
[37 nt withheld, positions 7932-7968]
ACCCTATCTCGGTCTATTCTTTTGATTTATAAGGGATTTTGCCGATTTCGGCCTATTGGTTAAAAAATGA
GCTGATTTAACAAAAATTTAACGCGAATTTT
Features (pLannotate 1.2.2; 20 found; start..end, strand, type, name):
      1..25      +  rep_origin     M13 ori (fragment): M13 bacteriophage origin of replication; arrow indicates direction of (+) strand synthesis
     29..183     -  CDS            lacZα (fragment): LacZα fragment of β-galactosidase; lacZ fragment
    343..722     +  enhancer       CMV enhancer: human cytomegalovirus immediate early enhancer
    724..923     +  promoter       CMV promoter: human cytomegalovirus (CMV) immediate early promoter
    952..970     +  promoter       T7 promoter: promoter for bacteriophage T7 RNA polymerase
   1023..1047    +  CDS            3xFLAG (fragment): three tandem FLAG® epitope tags
   1065..3209    +  CDS            POLI: POLI_HUMAN - Also known as RAD30B. Experimental evidence at protein level: Swiss-Prot protein existence level 1. Error-prone DNA polymerase specifically involved in DNA repair (PubMed:11013228, PubMed:11387224). Plays an important role in translesion synthesis, where the normal high-fidelity DNA polymerases cannot proceed and DNA synthesis stalls (PubMed:11013228, PubMed:11387224, PubMed:14630940, PubMed:15199127). Favors Hoogsteen base-pairing in the active site (PubMed:15254543). Inserts the correct base with high-fidelity opposite an adenosine template (PubMed:15254543). Exhibits low fideli
   3301..3923    +  polyA_signal   hGH poly(A) signal: human growth hormone polyadenylation signal
   3952..4281    +  promoter       SV40 promoter: SV40 enhancer and early promoter
   4348..5139    +  CDS            neo: KKA2_KLEPN - Also known as kan, nptII. Experimental evidence at protein level: Swiss-Prot protein existence level 1. Resistance to kanamycin, neomycin, paromomycin, ribostamycin, butirosin and gentamicin B. From Klebsiella pneumoniae.
   5163..5321    +  CDS            ble (fragment): BLE_KLEPN - Experimental evidence at protein level: Swiss-Prot protein existence level 1. Binding protein with a strong affinity to the bleomycin family of antibiotics. Binds to CL990; an antimitotic-antibiotic compound. From Klebsiella pneumoniae.
   5316..5437    +  polyA_signal   SV40 poly(A) signal: SV40 polyadenylation signal
   5510..5526    -  protein_bind   lac operator: The lac repressor binds to the lac operator to inhibit transcription in E. coli. This inhibition can be relieved by adding lactose or isopropyl-β-D-thiogalactopyranoside (IPTG). lac repressor encoded by lacI
   5534..5564    -  promoter       lac promoter: promoter for the E. coli lac operon
   5579..5600    -  protein_bind   CAP binding site: CAP binding activates transcription in the presence of cAMP. E. coli catabolite activator protein
   5613..5705    -  CDS            lacI (fragment): lac repressor; lacI; The lac repressor binds to the lac operator to inhibit transcription in E. coli. This inhibition can be relieved by adding lactose or isopropyl-β-D-thiogalactopyranoside (IPTG).
   5888..6476    -  rep_origin     ori: high-copy-number ColE1/pMB1/pBR322/pUC origin of replication
   6647..7507    -  CDS            AmpR: β-lactamase; bla; confers resistance to ampicillin, carbenicillin, and related antibiotics
   7508..7612    -  promoter       AmpR promoter: bla
   7639..8067    +  rep_origin     f1 ori (sequence partly withheld): f1 bacteriophage origin of replication; arrow indicates direction of (+) strand synthesis
