[The description below was written by a language model from this plasmid's Addgene catalogue record and pLannotate feature annotations shown in this document.]
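Description:
pCMV6-AN-DDK_3KA + S580A POLI is a mammalian expression plasmid of about 8.1 kb, built on the commercial pCMV6-AN-DDK backbone, that produces a mutant form of human DNA polymerase iota (POLI, also called RAD30B) with an N-terminal FLAG (DDK) epitope supplied by the vector. It is maintained in E. coli through a high-copy ColE1/pUC-type origin and an ampicillin resistance gene (β-lactamase under its own promoter). It also carries an f1 phage origin and remnants of lac-derived cloning vector sequence (lacZα, lacI, lac promoter/operator fragments) that play no role in expression. For selection of stably transfected mammalian cells, an SV40 enhancer/early promoter drives a neomycin phosphotransferase gene, conferring G418 resistance, followed by an SV40 polyadenylation signal.

The expression cassette consists of the human cytomegalovirus immediate-early enhancer and promoter, a T7 promoter just downstream, the FLAG coding sequence (annotated as a short fragment matching 3xFLAG, consistent with a single tag), the POLI open reading frame, and a human growth hormone polyadenylation signal. The insert corresponds to the short isoform a of Pol iota and has been codon-optimised for human cells. It carries alanine substitutions at lysines 440, 444 and 446 (the "3KA" set) together with S580A, plus silent changes that introduce XhoI and KasI restriction sites. Pol iota is an error-prone polymerase involved in translesion DNA synthesis. The associated publication concerns its interaction with the TRAF-like and UBL1-2 domains of USP7, so the plasmid is presumably used to express a tagged mutant for comparison with wild-type protein in such binding studies, although the record does not state what each mutation is expected to do.
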