Addgene plasmid #131241: pCMV6-AN-DDK_3KA + S580A POLI
Purpose: Mammalian expression of N-terminally FLAG-tagged DNA polymerase iota containing mutations K440A, K444A, K446A and S580A
Depositing lab: Roger Woodgate. Depositing organization: National Institute of Child Health and Human Development (NICHD). Publication: DNA Polymerase iota Interacts with Both the TRAF-like and UBL1-2 Domains of USP7. Ashton NW, Valles GJ, Jaiswal N, Bezsonova I, Woodgate R. J Mol Biol. 2021 Jan 22;433(2):166733. doi: 10.1016/j.jmb.2020.166733. Epub 2020 Dec 3. PubMed 33279577.
Backbone
  Vector backbone: pCMV6-AN-DDK
  Backbone manufacturer: Origene
  Backbone size w/o insert (bp): 5876
  Total vector size (bp): 8066
  Vector type: Mammalian Expression
  Selectable markers: Neomycin (select with G418)
Growth in bacteria
  Bacterial resistance: Ampicillin, 100 μg/mL
  Growth temperature: 37°C
  Growth strain: DH5alpha
  Copy number: High Copy
Gene/Insert
  Gene/Insert name: DNA polymerase iota (alt names: POLI; DNA polymerase iota isoform a (short))
  Species: H. sapiens (human)
  Insert size (bp): 2190
  Mutation: Contains point mutations that convert Pol iota serine 580 to alanine (S580A), lysine residues 440, 444 and 446 to alanine (3KA), as well as introduce silent XhoI and KasI restriction sites. The pol iota CDS has been codon optimised for expression in human cells.
  GenBank ID: NM_001351632.2
  Entrez Gene: POLI (a.k.a. RAD30B, RAD3OB, eta2)
  Tag / fusion protein: FLAG (N terminal on backbone)
Terms and licenses: Academic/Nonprofit Terms; Industry Terms: Not Available to Industry
How to cite: pCMV6-AN-DDK_3KA + S580A POLI was a gift from Roger Woodgate (Addgene plasmid # 131241 ; http://n2t.net/addgene:131241 ; RRID:Addgene_131241)
